Addgene plasmid #230480: AiP14273 - pAAV-AiE0603m_3xC3-minBG-SYFP2-WPRE3-BGHpA (Alias: CN4273)
Purpose: AiE0603m_3xC3 is an enhancer sequence, designed to drive AAV-mediated transgene expression in specific populations of brain cells
Depositing lab: Allen Institute for Brain Science & Jonathan Ting. Depositing organization: Allen Institute. Publication: A suite of enhancer AAVs and transgenic mouse lines for genetic access to cortical cell types. Ben-Simon Y, Hooper M, Narayan S, Daigle TL, Dwivedi D, Way SW, Oster A, Stafford DA, Mich JK, Taormina MJ, Martinez RA, Opitz-Araya X, Roth JR, Alexander JR, Allen S, Amster A, Arbuckle J, Ayala A, Baker PM, Bakken TE, Barcelli T, Barta S, Bendrick J, Bertagnolli D, Bielstein C, Bishwakarma P, Bowlus J, Boyer G, Brouner K, Casian B, Casper T, Chakka AB, Chakrabarty R, Chance RK, Chavan S, Clark M, Colbert K, Collman F, Daniel S, Departee M, DiValentin P, Donadio N, Dotson N, Egdorf T, Fliss T, Gabitto M, Garcia J, Gary A, Gasperini M, Gloe J, Goldy J, Gore BB, Graybuck L, Greisman N, Haeseleer F, Halterman C, Haradon Z, Hastings SD, Helback O, Ho W, Hockemeyer D, Huang C, Huff S, Hunker A, Johansen N, Jones D, Juneau Z, Kalmbach B, Kannan M, Khem S, Kussick E, Kutsal R, Larsen R, Lee C, Lee AY, Leibly M, Lenz GH, Li S, Liang E, Lusk N, Madigan Z, Malloy J, Malone J, McCue R, Melchor J, Mollenkopf T, Moosman S, Morin E, Newman D, Ng L, Ngo K, Omstead V, Otto S, Oyama A, Pena N, Pham T, Phillips E, Pom CA, Potekhina L, Ransford S, Ray PL, Rette D, Reynoldson C, Rimorin C, Rocha D, Ruiz A, Sanchez REA, Sawyer L, Sedeno-Cortes A, Sevigny JP, Shapovalova N, Shepard N, Shulga L, Sigler AR, Siverts L, Soliman S, Somasundaram S, Staats B, Stewart K, Szelenyi E, Tieu M, Trader C, Tran A, van Velthoven CTJ, Walker M, Wang Y, Weed N, Wirthlin M, Wood T, Wynalda B, Yao Z, Zhou T, Ariza J, Dee N, Reding M, Ronellenfitch K, Mufti S, Sunkin SM, Smith KA, Esposito L, Waters J, Thyagarajan B, Yao S, Lein ES, Zeng H, Levi BP, Ngai J, Ting JT, Tasic B. Cell. 2025 May 16:S0092-8674(25)00513-6. doi: 10.1016/j.cell.2025.05.002. PubMed 40403729.
Backbone
  Vector backbone: pAAV2
  Vector type: AAV
Growth in bacteria
  Bacterial resistance: Ampicillin, 100 μg/mL
  Growth temperature: 37°C
  Growth strain: NEB Stable
  Copy number: High Copy
Gene/Insert
  Gene/Insert name: SYFP2
  Species: Synthetic
  Promoter: minBG
  Cloning method: Gibson Cloning
Terms and licenses: Academic/Nonprofit Terms; Industry Terms: Not Available to Industry
How to cite: AiP14273 - pAAV-AiE0603m_3xC3-minBG-SYFP2-WPRE3-BGHpA (Alias: CN4273) was a gift from Allen Institute for Brain Science & Jonathan Ting (Addgene plasmid # 230480 ; http://n2t.net/addgene:230480 ; RRID:Addgene_230480)
