[The description below was written by a language model from this plasmid's Addgene catalogue record and pLannotate feature annotations shown in this document.]
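Description:
AiP14273 - pAAV-AiE0603m_3xC3-minBG-SYFP2-WPRE3-BGHpA (alias CN4273) is a 4,817 nt AAV transfer plasmid built on a pAAV2 backbone, intended for packaging a reporter genome into recombinant adeno-associated virus for delivery to brain tissue. In bacteria it is maintained through a high-copy ColE1/pUC-type origin and selected with ampicillin via the β-lactamase gene and its native promoter. An f1 phage origin and small remnants of the pBR322 bom and rop regions are also present in the backbone. The expression cassette is flanked by AAV2 inverted terminal repeats, which provide the signals for genome replication and encapsidation. The right ITR is annotated in full, while the left one was detected only as short fragments in the sequencing result.

The payload is an enhancer-driven reporter. According to the name and catalogue fields, the AiE0603m_3xC3 enhancer sits upstream of the minimal beta-globin promoter (minBG). The name suggests a triplicated core of the parent enhancer, although the record does not spell this out. Neither element is annotated in the feature table, but the unannotated stretch between the left ITR and the coding sequence is where they would lie. A minimal promoter has little activity on its own, so expression depends on the enhancer, which is designed to confine it to specific brain cell populations. The record does not state which populations. The transcript encodes SYFP2, a rapidly maturing monomeric yellow fluorescent protein, followed by WPRE3, a shortened woodchuck posttranscriptional element that boosts expression while conserving packaging capacity, and the bovine growth hormone polyadenylation signal. The construct belongs to a collection of enhancer AAVs for genetic access to cortical cell types, and it serves to fluorescently label the cells in which the enhancer is active.
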