Features (pLannotate 1.2.2; 14 found; start..end, strand, type, name):
     12..39      +  repeat_region  AAV2 ITR (fragment): inverted terminal repeat of adeno-associated virus serotype 2 inverted
     68..95      +  repeat_region  AAV2 ITR (fragment): inverted terminal repeat of adeno-associated virus serotype 2 inverted
    835..1551    +  CDS            SYFP2: SYFP2 is a basic (constitutively fluorescent) yellow fluorescent protein published in 2006, derived from Aequorea victoria. It is reported to be a very rapidly-maturing monomer with moderate acid sensitivity.
   1591..1748    +  misc_feature   WPRE (fragment): woodchuck hepatitis virus posttranscriptional regulatory element
   1754..1834    +  misc_feature   WPRE (fragment): woodchuck hepatitis virus posttranscriptional regulatory element
   1851..1962    +  polyA_signal   bGH poly(A) signal: bovine growth hormone polyadenylation signal
   2080..2220    +  repeat_region  AAV2 ITR: inverted terminal repeat of adeno-associated virus serotype 2 inverted
   2225..2276    -  misc_feature   bom (fragment): basis of mobility region from pBR322
   2295..2750    +  rep_origin     f1 ori (sequence partly withheld): f1 bacteriophage origin of replication; arrow indicates direction of (+) strand synthesis
   2751..2800    -  misc_feature   bom (fragment): basis of mobility region from pBR322
   2902..2937    -  CDS            rop (fragment): Rop protein, which maintains plasmids at low copy number; rop
   3032..3136    +  promoter       AmpR promoter: bla
   3137..3997    +  CDS            AmpR: β-lactamase; bla; confers resistance to ampicillin, carbenicillin, and related antibiotics
   4168..4756    +  rep_origin     ori: high-copy-number ColE1/pMB1/pBR322/pUC origin of replication
>Addgene plasmid #230480 | AiP14273 - pAAV-AiE0603m_3xC3-minBG-SYFP2-WPRE3-BGHpA (Alias: CN4273) | addgene full sequence | sequence record 470840 | Addgene NGS Result
CCTGCAGGCAGCTGCGCGCTCGCTCGCTCACTGAGGCCGCCCGGGCGTCGGGCGACCTTTGGTCGCCCGG
CCTCAGTGAGCGAGCGAGCGCGCAGAGAGGGAGTGGCCAACTCCATCACTAGGGGTTCCTGCGGCCGCAC
GCGTAGCATGAAAACAGGAAGGCTGGCAGTGCTATTAATAAAACATGAAGCAGAGATCTGCCCCATCAGG
CAGCGGAGGCAGGCGGCAGCTCGGCAGCCCCGAGGGAGGGAGAGAACCCCCGCATCTGGGCCTGGGCAGG
GGTATTCTCTTCTCACAGATGCCACACCCCAGGAGCCACCTCCATTTTGCGGGACTGCTGTAGCATGAAA
ACAGGAAGGCTGGCAGTGCTATTAATAAAACATGAAGCAGAGATCTGCCCCATCAGGCAGCGGAGGCAGG
CGGCAGCTCGGCAGCCCCGAGGGAGGGAGAGAACCCCCGCATCTGGGCCTGGGCAGGGGTATTCTCTTCT
CACAGATGCCACACCCCAGGAGCCACCTCCATTTTGCGGGACTGCTGTAGCATGAAAACAGGAAGGCTGG
CAGTGCTATTAATAAAACATGAAGCAGAGATCTGCCCCATCAGGCAGCGGAGGCAGGCGGCAGCTCGGCA
GCCCCGAGGGAGGGAGAGAACCCCCGCATCTGGGCCTGGGCAGGGGTATTCTCTTCTCACAGATGCCACA
CCCCAGGAGCCACCTCCATTTTGCGGGACTGCTGTGAGCTCGGGCTGGGCATAAAAGTCAGGGCAGAGCC
ATCTATTGCTTACATTTGCTTCTGGGATCCAGATCTTTCGAAGCTAGCGCTACCGGTCGCCACCATGGTG
AGCAAGGGCGAGGAGCTGTTCACCGGGGTGGTGCCCATCCTGGTCGAGCTGGACGGCGACGTAAACGGCC
ACAAGTTCAGCGTGTCCGGCGAGGGCGAGGGCGATGCCACCTACGGCAAGCTGACCCTGAAGCTGATCTG
CACCACCGGCAAGCTGCCCGTGCCCTGGCCCACCCTCGTGACCACCCTGGGCTACGGCGTGCAGTGCTTC
GCCCGCTACCCCGACCACATGAAGCAGCACGACTTCTTCAAGTCCGCCATGCCCGAAGGCTACGTCCAGG
AGCGCACCATCTTCTTCAAGGACGACGGCAACTACAAGACCCGCGCCGAGGTGAAGTTCGAGGGCGACAC
CCTGGTGAACCGCATCGAGCTGAAGGGCATCGACTTCAAGGAGGACGGCAACATCCTGGGGCACAAGCTG
GAGTACAACTACAACAGCCACAACGTCTATATCACCGCCGACAAGCAGAAGAACGGCATCAAGGCCAACT
TCAAGATCCGCCACAACATCGAGGACGGCGGCGTGCAGCTCGCCGACCACTACCAGCAGAACACCCCCAT
CGGCGACGGCCCCGTGCTGCTGCCCGACAACCACTACCTGAGCTACCAGTCCAAGCTGAGCAAAGACCCC
AACGAGAAGCGCGATCACATGGTCCTGCTGGAGTTCGTGACCGCCGCCGGGATCACTCTCGGCATGGACG
AGCTGTACAAGTAAGTCGACGGCGCGCCGCGGCCGCGAATTCGATATCATAATCAACCTCTGGATTACAA
AATTTGTGAAAGATTGACTGGTATTCTTAACTATGTTGCTCCTTTTACGCTATGTGGATACGCTGCTTTA
ATGCCTTTGTATCATGCTATTGCTTCCCGTATGGCTTTCATTTTCTCCTCCTTGTATAAATCCTGGTTAG
TTCTTGCCACGGCGGAACTCATCGCCGCCTGCCTTGCCCGCTGCTGGACAGGGGCTCGGCTGTTGGGCAC
TGACAATTCCGTGGCTCGAGAGATCTTCGACTGTGCCTTCTAGTTGCCAGCCATCTGTTGTTTGCCCCTC
CCCCGTGCCTTCCTTGACCCTGGAAGGTGCCACTCCCACTGTCCTTTCCTAATAAAATGAGGAAATTGCA
TCGCATTGTCTGAGTAGGTGTCATTCTATTCTGGGGGGTGGGGTGGGGCAGGACAGCAAGGGGGAGGATT
GGGAAGACAATAGCAGGCATGAGATCTCACGTGCGGACCGAGCGGCCGCAGGAACCCCTAGTGATGGAGT
TGGCCACTCCCTCTCTGCGCGCTCGCTCGCTCACTGAGGCCGGGCGACCAAAGGTCGCCCGACGCCCGGG
CTTTGCCCGGGCGGCCTCAGTGAGCGAGCGAGCGCGCAGCTGCCTGCAGGGGCGCCTGATGCGGTATTTT
CTCCTTACGCATCTGTGCGGTATTTCACACCGCATA
[95 nt withheld, positions 2277-2371]
T
[46 nt withheld, positions 2373-2418]
C
[141 nt withheld, positions 2420-2560]
CCTTTGACGTTGGAGTCCACGTTCTTT
[37 nt withheld, positions 2588-2624]
ACTCTATCTCGGGCTATTCTTTTGATTTATAAGGGATTTTGCCGATTTCGGTCTATTGGTTAAAAAATGA
GCTGATTTAACAAAAATTTAACGCGAATTTTAACAAAATATTAACGTTTACAATTTTATGGTGCACTCTC
AGTACAATCTGCTCTGATGCCGCATAGTTAAGCCAGCCCCGACACCCGCCAACACCCGCTGACGCGCCCT
GACGGGCTTGTCTGCTCCCGGCATCCGCTTACAGACAAGCTGTGACCGTCTCCGGGAGCTGCATGTGTCA
GAGGTTTTCACCGTCATCACCGAAACGCGCGAGACGAAAGGGCCTCGTGATACGCCTATTTTTATAGGTT
AATGTCATGATAATAATGGTTTCTTAGACGTCAGGTGGCACTTTTCGGGGAAATGTGCGCGGAACCCCTA
TTTGTTTATTTTTCTAAATACATTCAAATATGTATCCGCTCATGAGACAATAACCCTGATAAATGCTTCA
ATAATATTGAAAAAGGAAGAGTATGAGTATTCAACATTTCCGTGTCGCCCTTATTCCCTTTTTTGCGGCA
TTTTGCCTTCCTGTTTTTGCTCACCCAGAAACGCTGGTGAAAGTAAAAGATGCTGAAGATCAGTTGGGTG
CACGAGTGGGTTACATCGAACTGGATCTCAACAGCGGTAAGATCCTTGAGAGTTTTCGCCCCGAAGAACG
TTTTCCAATGATGAGCACTTTTAAAGTTCTGCTATGTGGCGCGGTATTATCCCGTATTGACGCCGGGCAA
GAGCAACTCGGTCGCCGCATACACTATTCTCAGAATGACTTGGTTGAGTACTCACCAGTCACAGAAAAGC
ATCTTACGGATGGCATGACAGTAAGAGAATTATGCAGTGCTGCCATAACCATGAGTGATAACACTGCGGC
CAACTTACTTCTGACAACGATCGGAGGACCGAAGGAGCTAACCGCTTTTTTGCACAACATGGGGGATCAT
GTAACTCGCCTTGATCGTTGGGAACCGGAGCTGAATGAAGCCATACCAAACGACGAGCGTGACACCACGA
TGCCTGTAGCAATGGCAACAACGTTGCGCAAACTATTAACTGGCGAACTACTTACTCTAGCTTCCCGGCA
ACAATTAATAGACTGGATGGAGGCGGATAAAGTTGCAGGACCACTTCTGCGCTCGGCCCTTCCGGCTGGC
TGGTTTATTGCTGATAAATCTGGAGCCGGTGAGCGTGGGTCTCGCGGTATCATTGCAGCACTGGGGCCAG
ATGGTAAGCCCTCCCGTATCGTAGTTATCTACACGACGGGGAGTCAGGCAACTATGGATGAACGAAATAG
ACAGATCGCTGAGATAGGTGCCTCACTGATTAAGCATTGGTAACTGTCAGACCAAGTTTACTCATATATA
CTTTAGATTGATTTAAAACTTCATTTTTAATTTAAAAGGATCTAGGTGAAGATCCTTTTTGATAATCTCA
TGACCAAAATCCCTTAACGTGAGTTTTCGTTCCACTGAGCGTCAGACCCCGTAGAAAAGATCAAAGGATC
TTCTTGAGATCCTTTTTTTCTGCGCGTAATCTGCTGCTTGCAAACAAAAAAACCACCGCTACCAGCGGTG
GTTTGTTTGCCGGATCAAGAGCTACCAACTCTTTTTCCGAAGGTAACTGGCTTCAGCAGAGCGCAGATAC
CAAATACTGTTCTTCTAGTGTAGCCGTAGTTAGGCCACCACTTCAAGAACTCTGTAGCACCGCCTACATA
CCTCGCTCTGCTAATCCTGTTACCAGTGGCTGCTGCCAGTGGCGATAAGTCGTGTCTTACCGGGTTGGAC
TCAAGACGATAGTTACCGGATAAGGCGCAGCGGTCGGGCTGAACGGGGGGTTCGTGCACACAGCCCAGCT
TGGAGCGAACGACCTACACCGAACTGAGATACCTACAGCGTGAGCTATGAGAAAGCGCCACGCTTCCCGA
AGGGAGAAAGGCGGACAGGTATCCGGTAAGCGGCAGGGTCGGAACAGGAGAGCGCACGAGGGAGCTTCCA
GGGGGAAACGCCTGGTATCTTTATAGTCCTGTCGGGTTTCGCCACCTCTGACTTGAGCGTCGATTTTTGT
GATGCTCGTCAGGGGGGCGGAGCCTATGGAAAAACGCCAGCAACGCGGCCTTTTTACGGTTCCTGGCCTT
TTGCTGGCCTTTTGCTCACATGT
